>Addgene plasmid #178051 | GFP-Tollip M240A,F241A | addgene full sequence | sequence record 350116 | Addgene NGS Result
TATTACCGCCATGCATTAGTTATTAATAGTAATCAATTACGGGGTCATTAGTTCATAGCCCATATATGGA
GTTCCGCGTTACATAACTTACGGTAAATGGCCCGCCTGGCTGACCGCCCAACGACCCCCGCCCATTGACG
TCAATAATGACGTATGTTCCCATAGTAACGCCAATAGGGACTTTCCATTGACGTCAATGGGTGGAGTATT
TACGGTAAACTGCCCACTTGGCAGTACATCAAGTGTATCATATGCCAAGTACGCCCCCTATTGACGTCAA
TGACGGTAAATGGCCCGCCTGGCATTATGCCCAGTACATGACCTTATGGGACTTTCCTACTTGGCAGTAC
ATCTACGTATTAGTCATCGCTATTACCATGGTGATGCGGTTTTGGCAGTACATCAATGGGCGTGGATAGC
GGTTTGACTCACGGGGATTTCCAAGTCTCCACCCCATTGACGTCAATGGGAGTTTGTTTTGGCACCAAAA
TCAACGGGACTTTCCAAAATGTCGTAACAACTCCGCCCCATTGACGCAAATGGGCGGTAGGCGTGTACGG
TGGGAGGTCTATATAAGCAGAGCTGGTTTAGTGAACCGTCAGATCCGCTAGCGCTACCGGTCGCCACCAT
GGTGAGCAAGGGCGAGGAGCTGTTCACCGGGGTGGTGCCCATCCTGGTCGAGCTGGACGGCGACGTAAAC
GGCCACAAGTTCAGCGTGTCCGGCGAGGGCGAGGGCGATGCCACCTACGGCAAGCTGACCCTGAAGTTCA
TCTGCACCACCGGCAAGCTGCCCGTGCCCTGGCCCACCCTCGTGACCACCCTGACCTACGGCGTGCAGTG
CTTCAGCCGCTACCCCGACCACATGAAGCAGCACGACTTCTTCAAGTCCGCCATGCCCGAAGGCTACGTC
CAGGAGCGCACCATCTTCTTCAAGGACGACGGCAACTACAAGACCCGCGCCGAGGTGAAGTTCGAGGGCG
ACACCCTGGTGAACCGCATCGAGCTGAAGGGCATCGACTTCAAGGAGGACGGCAACATCCTGGGGCACAA
GCTGGAGTACAACTACAACAGCCACAACGTCTATATCATGGCCGACAAGCAGAAGAACGGCATCAAGGTG
AACTTCAAGATCCGCCACAACATCGAGGACGGCAGCGTGCAGCTCGCCGACCACTACCAGCAGAACACCC
CCATCGGCGACGGCCCCGTGCTGCTGCCCGACAACCACTACCTGAGCACCCAGTCCGCCCTGAGCAAAGA
CCCCAACGAGAAGCGCGATCACATGGTCCTGCTGGAGTTCGTGACCGCCGCCGGGATCACTCTCGGCATG
GACGAGCTGTACAAGTACTCAGATCTCGAGCTCAAGCTTATGGCGACCACCGTCAGCACTCAGCGCGGGC
CGGTGTACATCGGTGAGCTCCCGCAGGACTTCCTCCGCATCACGCCCACACAGCAGCAGCGGCAGGTCCA
GCTGGACGCCCAGGCGGCCCAGCAGCTGCAGTACGGAGGCGCAGTGGGCACCGTGGGCCGACTGAACATC
ACGGTGGTACAGGCAAAGTTGGCCAAGAATTACGGCATGACCCGCATGGACCCCTACTGCCGACTGCGCC
TGGGCTACGCGGTGTACGAGACGCCCACGGCACACAATGGCGCCAAGAATCCCCGCTGGAATAAGGTCAT
CCACTGCACGGTGCCCCCAGGCGTGGACTCTTTCTATCTCGAGATCTTCGATGAGAGAGCCTTCTCCATG
GACGACCGCATTGCCTGGACCCACATCACCATCCCAGAGTCCCTGAGGCAGGGCAAGGTGGAGGACAAGT
GGTACAGCCTGAGCGGGAGGCAGGGGGACGACAAGGAGGGCATGATCAACCTCGTCATGTCCTACGCGCT
GCTTCCAGCTGCCATGGTGATGCCACCCCAGCCCGTGGTCCTGATGCCAACAGTGTACCAGCAGGGCGTT
GGCTATGTGCCCATCACAGGGATGCCCGCTGTCTGTAGCCCCGGCATGGTGCCCGTGGCCCTGCCCCCGG
CCGCCGTGAACGCCCAGCCCCGCTGTAGCGAGGAGGACCTGAAAGCCATCCAGGACGCGGCCCCCAACAT
GGACCAGGAGGTGATCCGCTCCGTGCTGGAAGCCCAGCGAGGGAACAAGGATGCCGCCATCAACTCCCTG
CTGCAGATGGGGGAGGAGCCATAGGAATTCTGCAGTCGACGGTACCGCGGGCCCGGGATCCACCGGATCT
AGATAACTGATCATAATCAGCCATACCACATTTGTAGAGGTTTTACTTGCTTTAAAAAACCTCCCACACC
TCCCCCTGAACCTGAAACATAAAATGAATGCAATTGTTGTTGTTAACTTGTTTATTGCAGCTTATAATGG
TTACAAATAAAGCAATAGCATCACAAATTTCACAAATAAAGCATTTTTTTCACTGCATTCTAGTTGTGGT
TTGTCCAAACTCATCAATGTATCTTAACGCGTAAATTGTAAGCGTTAATATTTTGTTAAAATTCGCGTTA
AATTTTTGTTAAATCAGCTCATTTTTTAACCAATAGGCCGAAATCGGCAAAATCCCTTATAAATCAAAAG
AATAGACCGAGATAGGGT
[37 nt withheld, positions 2609-2645]
AAAGAACGTGGACTCCAACGTCAAAGG
[49 nt withheld, positions 2673-2721]
T
[91 nt withheld, positions 2723-2813]
G
[124 nt withheld, positions 2815-2938]
CAGGTGGCACTTTTCGGGGAAATGTGCGCGGAACCCCTATTTGTTTATTTTTCTAAATACATTCAAATAT
GTATCCGCTCATGAGACAATAACCCTGATAAATGCTTCAATAATATTGAAAAAGGAAGAGTCCTGAGGCG
GAAAGAACCAGCTGTGGAATGTGTGTCAGTTAGGGTGTGGAAAGTCCCCAGGCTCCCCAGCAGGCAGAAG
TATGCAAAGCATGCATCTCAATTAGTCAGCAACCAGGTGTGGAAAGTCCCCAGGCTCCCCAGCAGGCAGA
AGTATGCAAAGCATGCATCTCAATTAGTCAGCAACCATAGTCCCGCCCCTAACTCCGCCCATCCCGCCCC
TAACTCCGCCCAGTTCCGCCCATTCTCCGCCCCATGGCTGACTAATTTTTTTTATTTATGCAGAGGCCGA
GGCCGCCTCGGCCTCTGAGCTATTCCAGAAGTAGTGAGGAGGCTTTTTTGGAGGCCTAGGCTTTTGCAAA
GATCGATCAAGAGACAGGATGAGGATCGTTTCGCATGATTGAACAAGATGGATTGCACGCAGGTTCTCCG
GCCGCTTGGGTGGAGAGGCTATTCGGCTATGACTGGGCACAACAGACAATCGGCTGCTCTGATGCCGCCG
TGTTCCGGCTGTCAGCGCAGGGGCGCCCGGTTCTTTTTGTCAAGACCGACCTGTCCGGTGCCCTGAATGA
ACTGCAAGACGAGGCAGCGCGGCTATCGTGGCTGGCCACGACGGGCGTTCCTTGCGCAGCTGTGCTCGAC
GTTGTCACTGAAGCGGGAAGGGACTGGCTGCTATTGGGCGAAGTGCCGGGGCAGGATCTCCTGTCATCTC
ACCTTGCTCCTGCCGAGAAAGTATCCATCATGGCTGATGCAATGCGGCGGCTGCATACGCTTGATCCGGC
TACCTGCCCATTCGACCACCAAGCGAAACATCGCATCGAGCGAGCACGTACTCGGATGGAAGCCGGTCTT
GTCGATCAGGATGATCTGGACGAAGAGCATCAGGGGCTCGCGCCAGCCGAACTGTTCGCCAGGCTCAAGG
CGAGCATGCCCGACGGCGAGGATCTCGTCGTGACCCATGGCGATGCCTGCTTGCCGAATATCATGGTGGA
AAATGGCCGCTTTTCTGGATTCATCGACTGTGGCCGGCTGGGTGTGGCGGACCGCTATCAGGACATAGCG
TTGGCTACCCGTGATATTGCTGAAGAGCTTGGCGGCGAATGGGCTGACCGCTTCCTCGTGCTTTACGGTA
TCGCCGCTCCCGATTCGCAGCGCATCGCCTTCTATCGCCTTCTTGACGAGTTCTTCTGAGCGGGACTCTG
GGGTTCGAAATGACCGACCAAGCGACGCCCAACCTGCCATCACGAGATTTCGATTCCACCGCCGCCTTCT
ATGAAAGGTTGGGCTTCGGAATCGTTTTCCGGGACGCCGGCTGGATGATCCTCCAGCGCGGGGATCTCAT
GCTGGAGTTCTTCGCCCACCCTAGGGGGAGGCTAACTGAAACACGGAAGGAGACAATACCGGAAGGAACC
CGCGCTATGACGGCAATAAAAAGACAGAATAAAACGCACGGTGTTGGGTCGTTTGTTCATAAACGCGGGG
TTCGGTCCCAGGGCTGGCACTCTGTCGATACCCCACCGAGACCCCATTGGGGCCAATACGCCCGCGTTTC
TTCCTTTTCCCCACCCCACCCCCCAAGTTCGGGTGAAGGCCCAGGGCTCGCAGCCAACGTCGGGGCGGCA
GGCCCTGCCATAGCCTCAGGTTACTCATATATACTTTAGATTGATTTAAAACTTCATTTTTAATTTAAAA
GGATCTAGGTGAAGATCCTTTTTGATAATCTCATGACCAAAATCCCTTAACGTGAGTTTTCGTTCCACTG
AGCGTCAGACCCCGTAGAAAAGATCAAAGGATCTTCTTGAGATCCTTTTTTTCTGCGCGTAATCTGCTGC
TTGCAAACAAAAAAACCACCGCTACCAGCGGTGGTTTGTTTGCCGGATCAAGAGCTACCAACTCTTTTTC
CGAAGGTAACTGGCTTCAGCAGAGCGCAGATACCAAATACTGTTCTTCTAGTGTAGCCGTAGTTAGGCCA
CCACTTCAAGAACTCTGTAGCACCGCCTACATACCTCGCTCTGCTAATCCTGTTACCAGTGGCTGCTGCC
AGTGGCGATAAGTCGTGTCTTACCGGGTTGGACTCAAGACGATAGTTACCGGATAAGGCGCAGCGGTCGG
GCTGAACGGGGGGTTCGTGCACACAGCCCAGCTTGGAGCGAACGACCTACACCGAACTGAGATACCTACA
GCGTGAGCTATGAGAAAGCGCCACGCTTCCCGAAGGGAGAAAGGCGGACAGGTATCCGGTAAGCGGCAGG
GTCGGAACAGGAGAGCGCACGAGGGAGCTTCCAGGGGGAAACGCCTGGTATCTTTATAGTCCTGTCGGGT
TTCGCCACCTCTGACTTGAGCGTCGATTTTTGTGATGCTCGTCAGGGGGGCGGAGCCTATGGAAAAACGC
CAGCAACGCGGCCTTTTTACGGTTCCTGGCCTTTTGCTGGCCTTTTGCTCACATGTTCTTTCCTGCGTTA
TCCCCTGATTCTGTGGATAACCG
Features (pLannotate 1.2.2; 16 found; start..end, strand, type, name):
     77..380     +  enhancer       CMV enhancer: human cytomegalovirus immediate early enhancer
    381..584     +  promoter       CMV promoter: human cytomegalovirus (CMV) immediate early promoter
    629..1345    +  CDS            EGFP: EGFP is a basic (constitutively fluorescent) green fluorescent protein published in 1996, derived from Aequorea victoria. It is reported to be a rapidly-maturing weak dimer with moderate acid sensitivity.
   1347..1369    +  misc_feature   MCS (fragment): multiple cloning site
   1370..2191    +  CDS            TOLLIP: TOLIP_HUMAN - Experimental evidence at protein level: Swiss-Prot protein existence level 1. Component of the signaling pathway of IL-1 and Toll-like receptors. Inhibits cell activation by microbial products. Recruits IRAK1 to the IL-1 receptor complex. Inhibits IRAK1 phosphorylation and kinase activity (PubMed:11751856). Connects the ubiquitin pathway to autophagy by functioning as a ubiquitin-ATG8 family adapter and thus mediating autophagic clearance of ubiquitin conjugates. The TOLLIP- dependent selective autophagy pathway plays an important role in clearance of cytotoxic polyQ proteins agg
   2195..2231    +  misc_feature   MCS (fragment): multiple cloning site
   2248..2332    +  CDS            large T antigen (fragment): large T antigen from SV40 (simian virus 40)
   2355..2476    +  polyA_signal   SV40 poly(A) signal: SV40 polyadenylation signal
   2510..2938    -  rep_origin     f1 ori (sequence partly withheld): f1 bacteriophage origin of replication; arrow indicates direction of (+) strand synthesis
   2965..3069    +  promoter       AmpR promoter: bla
   3071..3428    +  promoter       SV40 promoter: SV40 enhancer and early promoter
   3463..4257    +  CDS            NeoR/KanR: aminoglycoside phosphotransferase from Tn5; aph(3')-II (or nptII); confers resistance to neomycin, kanamycin, and G418 (Geneticin®)
   4278..4430    +  CDS            ble (fragment): BLE_KLEPN - Experimental evidence at protein level: Swiss-Prot protein existence level 1. Binding protein with a strong affinity to the bleomycin family of antibiotics. Binds to CL990; an antimitotic-antibiotic compound. From Klebsiella pneumoniae.
   4489..4536    +  polyA_signal   HSV TK poly(A) signal: herpes simplex virus thymidine kinase polyadenylation signal (Cole and Stacy, 1985)
   4627..4643    -  polyA_signal   bGH poly(A) signal (fragment): bovine growth hormone polyadenylation signal
   4865..5453    +  rep_origin     ori: high-copy-number ColE1/pMB1/pBR322/pUC origin of replication
