[The description below was written by a language model from this plasmid's Addgene catalogue record and pLannotate feature annotations shown in this document.]
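Description:
GFP-Tollip M240A,F241A is a mammalian expression plasmid built on the Clontech pEGFP-C3 backbone, encoding human Toll-interacting protein (TOLLIP, also known as IL-1RAcPIP) fused to the C-terminus of EGFP. The roughly 825 bp TOLLIP cDNA was inserted between the HindIII and EcoRI sites of the multiple cloning site, both of which are retained, so that it reads in frame after EGFP across a short stretch of polylinker. Expression of the fusion is driven by the human cytomegalovirus immediate early enhancer and promoter and terminated by the SV40 polyadenylation signal. The insert carries two substitutions, methionine 240 to alanine and phenylalanine 241 to alanine, which the record places in the CUE domain, the ubiquitin-binding module of Tollip.

The plasmid is propagated in E. coli at high copy number from a ColE1/pUC-type origin, and an f1 origin is also present for single-stranded DNA production. A single NeoR/KanR (Tn5 aminoglycoside phosphotransferase) gene serves both hosts. A bacterial promoter upstream gives kanamycin resistance in bacteria, while the SV40 enhancer/early promoter and the HSV TK polyadenylation signal allow G418 selection of transfected mammalian cells. The short large T antigen, ble and bGH poly(A) fragments in the annotation are probably backbone remnants or partial matches rather than functional elements. The sequenced record (5,551 nt) is slightly longer than the catalogue total of 5,525 bp.

The stated purpose is expression and localisation of the tagged protein in mammalian cells. The construct would suit fluorescence imaging that compares the CUE domain mutant with wild-type Tollip. The associated publication concerns Tollip's role in Parkin-dependent trafficking of mitochondrial-derived vesicles.
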