Addgene plasmid #178051: GFP-Tollip M240A,F241A
Purpose: GFP fused to human Tollip cDNA carrying mutations in the CUE domain. Localisation and expression in mammalian cells.
Depositing lab: David Tumbarello. Depositing organization: University of Southampton. Publication: Tollip coordinates Parkin-dependent trafficking of mitochondrial-derived vesicles. Ryan TA, Phillips EO, Collier CL, Jb Robinson A, Routledge D, Wood RE, Assar EA, Tumbarello DA. EMBO J. 2020 Jun 2;39(11):e102539. doi: 10.15252/embj.2019102539. Epub 2020 Apr 20. PubMed 32311122.
Backbone
  Vector backbone: pEGFPc3
  Backbone manufacturer: Clontech
  Backbone size w/o insert (bp): 4700
  Total vector size (bp): 5525
  Vector type: Mammalian Expression
  Selectable markers: Neomycin (select with G418)
Growth in bacteria
  Bacterial resistance: Kanamycin, 50 μg/mL
  Growth temperature: 37°C
  Growth strain: DH5alpha
  Copy number: High Copy
Gene/Insert
  Gene/Insert name: Toll-Interacting Protein (alt name: IL-1RAcPIP)
  Species: H. sapiens (human)
  Insert size (bp): 825
  Mutation: Changed Methionine 240 to Alanine and changed Phenylalanine 241 to Alanine.
  GenBank ID: NM_019009.4
  Entrez Gene: TOLLIP (a.k.a. IL-1RAcPIP)
  Promoter: CMV
  Tag / fusion protein: GFP (N terminal on backbone)
  Cloning method: Restriction Enzyme; 5′ cloning site HindIII (not destroyed); 3′ cloning site EcoRI (not destroyed)
  Sequencing primers: 5′ GFP FWD
Terms and licenses: Academic/Nonprofit Terms; Industry Terms: Not Available to Industry
How to cite: GFP-Tollip M240A,F241A was a gift from David Tumbarello (Addgene plasmid # 178051 ; http://n2t.net/addgene:178051 ; RRID:Addgene_178051)
